>Addgene plasmid #45350 | AmCyan-P2A-mCherry | addgene full sequence | sequence record 313574 | Addgene NGS Result
CGTTACATAACTTACGGTAAATGGCCCGCCTGGCTGACCGCCCAACGACCCCCGCCCATTGACGTCAATA
ATGACGTATGTTCCCATAGTAACGCCAATAGGGACTTTCCATTGACGTCAATGGGTGGAGTATTTACGGT
AAACTGCCCACTTGGCAGTACATCAAGTGTATCATATGCCAAGTACGCCCCCTATTGACGTCAATGACGG
TAAATGGCCCGCCTGGCATTATGCCCAGTACATGACCTTATGGGACTTTCCTACTTGGCAGTACATCTAC
GTATTAGTCATCGCTATTACCATGGTGATGCGGTTTTGGCAGTACATCAATGGGCGTGGATAGCGGTTTG
ACTCACGGGGATTTCCAAGTCTCCACCCCATTGACGTCAATGGGAGTTTGTTTTGGCACCAAAATCAACG
GGACTTTCCAAAATGTCGTAACAACTCCGCCCCATTGACGCAAATGGGCGGTAGGCGTGTACGGTGGGAG
GTCTATATAAGCAGAGCTGGTTTAGTGAACCGTCAGATCCCGTCTCCGTACGATGGCCACAACCATGGTG
CACGTGGATCCAAAAAAGAAGAGAAAGGTAGATCCAAAAAAGAAGAGAAAGGTAGATCCAAAAAAGAAGA
GAAAGGTACACGTGTCCACGCGTATGGCTCTTTCAAACAAGTTTATCGGAGATGACATGAAAATGACCTA
CCATATGGATGGCTGTGTCAATGGGCATTACTTTACCGTCAAAGGTGAAGGCAGCGGGAAGCCATACGAA
GGGACGCAGACCTCGACTTTTAAAGTCACCATGGCCAACGGTGGGCCCCATGCATTCTCCTTTGACATAC
TATCTACAGTGTTCATGTATGGAAATCGATGCTTTACTGCGTATCCTACCAGTATGCCCGACTATTTCAA
ACAAGCATTTCCTGACGGAATGTCATATGAAAGGACTTTTACCTATGAAGATGGAGGAGTTGCTACAGCC
AGTTGGGAAATAAGCCTTAAAGGCAACTGCTTTGAGCACAAATCCACGTTTCATGGAGTGAACTTTCCTG
CTGATGGACCTGTGATGGCGAAGATGACAACTGGTTGGGACCCATCTTTTGAGAAAATGACTGTCTGCGA
TGGAATATTGAAGGGTGATGTCACCGCGTTCCTCATGCTGCAAGGAGGTGGCAATTACAGATGCCAATTC
CACACTTCTTACAAGACAAAAAAACCGGTGACGATGCCACCAAACCATGCGGTGGAACATCGCATTGCGA
GGACCGACCTTGACAAAGGTGGCAACAGTGTTCAGCTGACGGAGCACGCTGTTGCACATATAACCTCTGT
TGTCCCTTTCGCGCGCGAGACGGGAAGCGGAGCTACTAACTTCAGCCTGCTGAAGCAGGCTGGCGACGTG
GAGGAGAACCCTGGACCTGGTCTCCGGCCGATGGTGAGCAAGGGCGAGGAGGATAACATGGCCATCATCA
AGGAGTTCATGCGCTTCAAGGTGCACATGGAGGGCTCCGTGAACGGCCACGAGTTCGAGATCGAGGGCGA
GGGCGAGGGCCGCCCCTACGAGGGCACCCAGACCGCCAAGCTGAAGGTGACCAAGGGTGGCCCCCTGCCC
TTCGCCTGGGACATCCTGTCCCCTCAGTTCATGTACGGCTCCAAGGCCTACGTGAAGCACCCCGCCGACA
TCCCCGACTACTTGAAGCTGTCCTTCCCCGAGGGCTTCAAGTGGGAGCGCGTGATGAACTTCGAGGACGG
CGGCGTGGTGACCGTGACCCAGGACTCCTCCCTGCAGGACGGCGAGTTCATCTACAAGGTGAAGCTGCGC
GGCACCAACTTCCCCTCCGACGGCCCCGTAATGCAGAAGAAGACCATGGGCTGGGAGGCCTCCTCCGAGC
GGATGTACCCCGAGGACGGCGCCCTGAAGGGCGAGATCAAGCAGAGGCTGAAGCTGAAGGACGGCGGCCA
CTACGACGCTGAGGTCAAGACCACCTACAAGGCCAAGAAGCCCGTGCAGCTGCCCGGCGCCTACAACGTC
AACATCAAGTTGGACATCACCTCCCACAACGAGGACTACACCATCGTGGAACAGTACGAACGCGCCGAGG
GCCGCCACTCCACCGGCGGCATGGACGAGCTGTACAAGTCCGGAAACTAGTCTCAGATCTCGAGCTCAAG
CTTCGAATTCTGCAGTCGACGGTACCGCGGGCCCGGGATCCACCGGATCTAGATAACTGATCATAATCAG
CCATACCACATTTGTAGAGGTTTTACTTGCTTTAAAAAACCTCCCACACCTCCCCCTGAACCTGAAACAT
AAAATGAATGCAATTGTTGTTGTTAACTTGTTTATTGCAGCTTATAATGGTTACAAATAAAGCAATAGCA
TCACAAATTTCACAAATAAAGCATTTTTTTCACTGCATTCTAGTTGTGGTTTGTCCAAACTCATCAATGT
ATCTTAACGCGTAAATTGTAAGCGTTAATATTTTGTTAAAATTCGCGTTAAATTTTTGTTAAATCAGCTC
ATTTTTTAACCAATAGGCCGAAATCGGCAAAATCCCTTATAAATCAAAAGAATAGACCGAGATAGGGT
[37 nt withheld, positions 2589-2625]
AAAGAACGTGGACTCCAACGTCAAAGG
[49 nt withheld, positions 2653-2701]
T
[91 nt withheld, positions 2703-2793]
G
[124 nt withheld, positions 2795-2918]
CAGGTGGCACTTTTCGGGGAAATGTGCGCGGAACCCCTATTTGTTTATTTTTCTAAATACATTCAAATAT
GTATCCGCTCATGAGACAATAACCCTGATAAATGCTTCAATAATATTGAAAAAGGAAGAGTCCTGAGGCG
GAAAGAACCAGCTGTGGAATGTGTGTCAGTTAGGGTGTGGAAAGTCCCCAGGCTCCCCAGCAGGCAGAAG
TATGCAAAGCATGCATCTCAATTAGTCAGCAACCAGGTGTGGAAAGTCCCCAGGCTCCCCAGCAGGCAGA
AGTATGCAAAGCATGCATCTCAATTAGTCAGCAACCATAGTCCCGCCCCTAACTCCGCCCATCCCGCCCC
TAACTCCGCCCAGTTCCGCCCATTCTCCGCCCCATGGCTGACTAATTTTTTTTATTTATGCAGAGGCCGA
GGCCGCCTCGGCCTCTGAGCTATTCCAGAAGTAGTGAGGAGGCTTTTTTGGAGGCCTAGGCTTTTGCAAA
GATCGATCAAGAGACAGGATGAGGATCGTTTCGCATGATTGAACAAGATGGATTGCACGCAGGTTCTCCG
GCCGCTTGGGTGGAGAGGCTATTCGGCTATGACTGGGCACAACAGACAATCGGCTGCTCTGATGCCGCCG
TGTTCCGGCTGTCAGCGCAGGGGCGCCCGGTTCTTTTTGTCAAGACCGACCTGTCCGGTGCCCTGAATGA
ACTGCAAGACGAGGCAGCGCGGCTATCGTGGCTGGCCACGACGGGCGTTCCTTGCGCAGCTGTGCTCGAC
GTTGTCACTGAAGCGGGAAGGGACTGGCTGCTATTGGGCGAAGTGCCGGGGCAGGATCTCCTGTCATCTC
ACCTTGCTCCTGCCGAGAAAGTATCCATCATGGCTGATGCAATGCGGCGGCTGCATACGCTTGATCCGGC
TACCTGCCCATTCGACCACCAAGCGAAACATCGCATCGAGCGAGCACGTACTCGGATGGAAGCCGGTCTT
GTCGATCAGGATGATCTGGACGAAGAGCATCAGGGGCTCGCGCCAGCCGAACTGTTCGCCAGGCTCAAGG
CGAGCATGCCCGACGGCGAGGATCTCGTCGTGACCCATGGCGATGCCTGCTTGCCGAATATCATGGTGGA
AAATGGCCGCTTTTCTGGATTCATCGACTGTGGCCGGCTGGGTGTGGCGGACCGCTATCAGGACATAGCG
TTGGCTACCCGTGATATTGCTGAAGAGCTTGGCGGCGAATGGGCTGACCGCTTCCTCGTGCTTTACGGTA
TCGCCGCTCCCGATTCGCAGCGCATCGCCTTCTATCGCCTTCTTGACGAGTTCTTCTGAGCGGGACTCTG
GGGTTCGAAATGACCGACCAAGCGACGCCCAACCTGCCATCACGAGATTTCGATTCCACCGCCGCCTTCT
ATGAAAGGTTGGGCTTCGGAATCGTTTTCCGGGACGCCGGCTGGATGATCCTCCAGCGCGGGGATCTCAT
GCTGGAGTTCTTCGCCCACCCTAGGGGGAGGCTAACTGAAACACGGAAGGAGACAATACCGGAAGGAACC
CGCGCTATGACGGCAATAAAAAGACAGAATAAAACGCACGGTGTTGGGTCGTTTGTTCATAAACGCGGGG
TTCGGTCCCAGGGCTGGCACTCTGTCGATACCCCACCGAGACCCCATTGGGGCCAATACGCCCGCGTTTC
TTCCTTTTCCCCACCCCACCCCCCAAGTTCGGGTGAAGGCCCAGGGCTCGCAGCCAACGTCGGGGCGGCA
GGCCCTGCCATAGCCTCAGGTTACTCATATATACTTTAGATTGATTTAAAACTTCATTTTTAATTTAAAA
GGATCTAGGTGAAGATCCTTTTTGATAATCTCATGACCAAAATCCCTTAACGTGAGTTTTCGTTCCACTG
AGCGTCAGACCCCGTAGAAAAGATCAAAGGATCTTCTTGAGATCCTTTTTTTCTGCGCGTAATCTGCTGC
TTGCAAACAAAAAAACCACCGCTACCAGCGGTGGTTTGTTTGCCGGATCAAGAGCTACCAACTCTTTTTC
CGAAGGTAACTGGCTTCAGCAGAGCGCAGATACCAAATACTGTTCTTCTAGTGTAGCCGTAGTTAGGCCA
CCACTTCAAGAACTCTGTAGCACCGCCTACATACCTCGCTCTGCTAATCCTGTTACCAGTGGCTGCTGCC
AGTGGCGATAAGTCGTGTCTTACCGGGTTGGACTCAAGACGATAGTTACCGGATAAGGCGCAGCGGTCGG
GCTGAACGGGGGGTTCGTGCACACAGCCCAGCTTGGAGCGAACGACCTACACCGAACTGAGATACCTACA
GCGTGAGCTATGAGAAAGCGCCACGCTTCCCGAAGGGAGAAAGGCGGACAGGTATCCGGTAAGCGGCAGG
GTCGGAACAGGAGAGCGCACGAGGGAGCTTCCAGGGGGAAACGCCTGGTATCTTTATAGTCCTGTCGGGT
TTCGCCACCTCTGACTTGAGCGTCGATTTTTGTGATGCTCGTCAGGGGGGCGGAGCCTATGGAAAAACGC
CAGCAACGCGGCCTTTTTACGGTTCCTGGCCTTTTGCTGGCCTTTTGCTCACATGTTCTTTCCTGCGTTA
TCCCCTGATTCTGTGGATAACCGTATTACCGCCATGCATTAGTTATTAATAGTAATCAATTACGGGGTCA
TTAGTTCATAGCCCATATATGGAGTTCCG
Features (pLannotate 1.2.2; 19 found; start..end, strand, type, name):
      1..304     +  enhancer       CMV enhancer: human cytomegalovirus immediate early enhancer
    305..508     +  promoter       CMV promoter: human cytomegalovirus (CMV) immediate early promoter
    570..590     +  CDS            SV40 NLS: nuclear localization signal of SV40 (simian virus 40) large T antigen
    594..614     +  CDS            SV40 NLS: nuclear localization signal of SV40 (simian virus 40) large T antigen
    618..638     +  CDS            SV40 NLS: nuclear localization signal of SV40 (simian virus 40) large T antigen
    654..1340    +  CDS            amCyan1: amCyan1 is a basic (constitutively fluorescent) cyan fluorescent protein, derived from Anemonia majano.
   1431..2138    +  CDS            mCherry: mCherry is a basic (constitutively fluorescent) red fluorescent protein published in 2004, derived from Discosoma sp.. It is reported to be a very rapidly-maturing monomer with low acid sensitivity.
   2155..2211    +  misc_feature   MCS: multiple cloning site
   2228..2312    +  CDS            large T antigen (fragment): large T antigen from SV40 (simian virus 40)
   2335..2456    +  polyA_signal   SV40 poly(A) signal: SV40 polyadenylation signal
   2490..2918    -  rep_origin     f1 ori (sequence partly withheld): f1 bacteriophage origin of replication; arrow indicates direction of (+) strand synthesis
   2945..3049    +  promoter       AmpR promoter: bla
   3051..3408    +  promoter       SV40 promoter: SV40 enhancer and early promoter
   3443..4237    +  CDS            NeoR/KanR: aminoglycoside phosphotransferase from Tn5; aph(3')-II (or nptII); confers resistance to neomycin, kanamycin, and G418 (Geneticin®)
   4258..4410    +  CDS            ble (fragment): BLE_KLEPN - Experimental evidence at protein level: Swiss-Prot protein existence level 1. Binding protein with a strong affinity to the bleomycin family of antibiotics. Binds to CL990; an antimitotic-antibiotic compound. From Klebsiella pneumoniae.
   4469..4516    +  polyA_signal   HSV TK poly(A) signal: herpes simplex virus thymidine kinase polyadenylation signal (Cole and Stacy, 1985)
   4607..4623    -  polyA_signal   bGH poly(A) signal (fragment): bovine growth hormone polyadenylation signal
   4845..5433    +  rep_origin     ori: high-copy-number ColE1/pMB1/pBR322/pUC origin of replication
   5548..5607    +  enhancer       CMV enhancer (fragment): human cytomegalovirus immediate early enhancer
