[The description below was written by a language model from this plasmid's Addgene catalogue record and pLannotate feature annotations shown in this document.]
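Description:
AmCyan-P2A-mCherry is a 5.6 kb mammalian expression plasmid built on the Clontech pmR-mCherry backbone. It is maintained in E. coli at high copy through a ColE1/pUC-type origin and also carries an f1 origin. A single NeoR/KanR (Tn5 aminoglycoside phosphotransferase) gene serves as the marker in both hosts. A bacterial promoter placed directly upstream of the SV40 enhancer/early promoter drives it, so it confers kanamycin resistance in bacteria and G418 resistance in transfected mammalian cells, and it ends in an HSV TK polyadenylation signal.

The payload is a bicistronic two-colour reporter under the CMV immediate early enhancer and promoter. Three tandem copies of the SV40 large T antigen nuclear localization signal precede the AmCyan1 cyan fluorescent protein, giving the nuclear-targeted form called nAmCyan. According to the record, this gene was transferred by recombineering from an adenoviral WT1-IRES-nAmCyan plasmid. The depositor states that a P2A self-cleaving peptide links nAmCyan to mCherry. The feature table does not annotate it, but a short unannotated gap lies between the two reading frames. Ribosomal skipping at P2A yields two separate proteins from one transcript, namely nuclear cyan AmCyan and untargeted red mCherry. A multiple cloning site and the SV40 poly(A) signal follow mCherry.

The depositor also notes BsmBI sites flanking nAmCyan that leave BsiWI- and BssHII-compatible overhangs when cut. These allow the cyan cassette to be replaced by a gene of interest in frame with P2A-mCherry, so that mCherry reports co-expression. The plasmid therefore works both as a dual-fluorescence control and as a cloning vector. The associated publication concerns trafficking of human glycoprotein hormones.
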