Addgene plasmid #45350: AmCyan-P2A-mCherry
Depositing lab: Ilpo Huhtaniemi. Publication: A vital region for human glycoprotein hormone trafficking revealed by an LHB mutation. Potorac I, Rivero-Muller A, Trehan A, Kielbus M, Jozwiak K, Pralong F, Hafidi A, Thiry A, Menage JJ, Huhtaniemi IT, Beckers A, Daly AF. J Endocrinol. 2016 Sep 21. pii: JOE-16-0384. 10.1530/JOE-16-0384 PubMed 27656125.
Backbone
  Vector backbone: pmR-mCherry
  Backbone manufacturer: Clontech
  Backbone size w/o insert (bp): 4729
  Total vector size (bp): 5607
  Vector type: Mammalian Expression
  Selectable markers: Neomycin (select with G418)
Growth in bacteria
  Bacterial resistance: Kanamycin, 50 μg/mL
  Growth temperature: 37°C
  Growth strain: DH5alpha
  Copy number: High Copy
Gene/Insert
  Gene/Insert name: AmCyan (alt names: AmCyan1 fluorescent protein; nAmCyan nuclear localization)
  Species: Synthetic
  Insert size (bp): 890
  Mutation: SV40 NLS
  Promoter: CMV
  Tag / fusion protein: mCherry (C terminal on insert)
  Cloning method: Ligation Independent Cloning
  Sequencing primers: 5′ CGTGTACGGTGGGAGGTCTA; 3′ GGTACCGTCGACTGCAGAAT
Resource information
  A portion of this plasmid was derived from a plasmid made by: The nAmCyan gene is also from Clontech but was cloned from Plasmid 29756: pAd/WT1-IRES-nAmCyan by recombineering
Terms and licenses: Academic/Nonprofit Terms; Industry Terms: Not Available to Industry
Depositor comments: the nAmCyan and the mCherry genes are separated by a P2A sequence that results in 2 separate proteins. It also includes BsmBI restriction sites flanking the nAmCyan gene which result in BsiWI and BssHII overhangs for cloning in-frame with P2A-mCherry.
How to cite: AmCyan-P2A-mCherry was a gift from Ilpo Huhtaniemi (Addgene plasmid # 45350 ; http://n2t.net/addgene:45350 ; RRID:Addgene_45350)
