>Addgene plasmid #45350 | AmCyan-P2A-mCherry | addgene partial sequence | sequence record 73726 | CMV-F 5'-CGCAAATGGGCGGTAGGCGTG-3'
AACCGTCAGATCCCGTCTCCGTACGATGGCCACAACCATGGTGCACGTGGATCCAAAAAAGAAGAGAAAG
GTAGATCCAAAAAAGAAGAGAAAGGTAGATCCAAAAAAGAAGAGAAAGGTACACGTGTCCACGCGTATGG
CTCTTTCAAACAAGTTTATCGGAGATGACATGAAAATGACCTACCATATGGATGGCTGTGTCAATGGGCA
TTACTTTACCGTCAAAGGTGAAGGCAGCGGGAAGCCATACGAAGGGACGCAGACCTCGACTTTTAAAGTC
ACCATGGCCAACGGTGGGCCCCATGCATTCTCCTTTGACATACTATCTACAGTGTTCATGTATGGAAATC
GATGCTTTACTGCGTATCCTACCAGTATGCCCGACTATTTCAAACAAGCATTTCCTGACGGAATGTCATA
TGAAAGGACTTTTACCTATGAAGATGGAGGAGTTGCTACAGCCAGTTGGGAAATAAGCCTTAAAGGCAAC
TGCTTTGAGCACAAATCCACGTTTCATGGAGTGAACTTTCCTGCTGATGGACCTGTGATGGCGAAGATGA
CAACTGGTTGGGACCCATCTTTTGAGAAAATGACTGTCTGCGATGGAATATTGAAGGGTGATGTCACCGC
GTTCCTCATGCTGCAAGGAGGTGGCAATTACAGATGCCAATTCCACACTTCTTACAAGACAAAAAAACCG
GTGACGATGCCACCAAACCATGCGGTGGAACATCGCATTGCGAGGACCGACCTTGACAAAGGTGGCAACA
GTGTTCAGCTGACGGAGCACGCTGTTGCACATATAACCTCTGTTGTCCCTTTCGCGCGCGAGACGGGAAG
CGGAGCTACTAACTTCAGCCTGCTGAAGCAGGCTGGCGACGTGGAGGAGAACCCTGGACCTGGTCTCCGG
CCGATGGTGAGCAAGGGCGAGGAGGATAACATGGCCATCATCAAGGAGTTCATGCGCTTCA
