>Addgene plasmid #45350 | AmCyan-P2A-mCherry | addgene partial sequence | sequence record 73727 | SV40pA-R 5'-GAAATTTGTGATGCTATTGC-3'
AACAATTGCATTCATTTTATGTTTCAGGTTCAGGGGGAGGTGTGGGAGGTTTTTTAAAGCAAGTAAAACC
TCTACAAATGTGGTATGGCTGATTATGATCAGTTATCTAGATCCGGTGGATCCCGGGCCCGCGGTACCGT
CGACTGCAGAATTCGAAGCTTGAGCTCGAGATCTGAGACTAGTTTCCGGACTTGTACAGCTCGTCCATGC
CGCCGGTGGAGTGGCGGCCCTCGGCGCGTTCGTACTGTTCCACGATGGTGTAGTCCTCGTTGTGGGAGGT
GATGTCCAACTTGATGTTGACGTTGTAGGCGCCGGGCAGCTGCACGGGCTTCTTGGCCTTGTAGGTGGTC
TTGACCTCAGCGTCGTAGTGGCCGCCGTCCTTCAGCTTCAGCCTCTGCTTGATCTCGCCCTTCAGGGCGC
CGTCCTCGGGGTACATCCGCTCGGAGGAGGCCTCCCAGCCCATGGTCTTCTTCTGCATTACGGGGCCGTC
GGAGGGGAAGTTGGTGCCGCGCAGCTTCACCTTGTAGATGAACTCGCCGTCCTGCAGGGAGGAGTCCTGG
GTCACGGTCACCACGCCGCCGTCCTCGAAGTTCATCACGCGCTCCCACTTGAAGCCCTCGGGGAAGGACA
GCTTCAAGTAGTCGGGGATGTCGGCGGGGTGCTTCACGTAGGCCTTGGAGCCGTACATGAACTGAGGGGA
CAGGATGTCCCAGGCGAAGGGCAGGGGGCCACCCTTGGTCACCTTCAGCTTGGCGGTCTGGGTGCCCTCG
TAGGGGCGGCCCTCGCCCTCGCCCTCGATCTCGAACTCGTGGCCGTTCACGGAGCCCTCCATGTGCA
